>Addgene plasmid #225753 | CROPseq-multi-v2-Zeo-BsmBI_entry (pRW1500) | addgene full sequence | sequence record 446067 | Addgene NGS Result
GGGTCTCTCTGGTTAGACCAGATCTGAGCCTGGGAGCTCTCTGGCTAACTAGGGAACCCACTGCTTAAGC
CTCAATAAAGCTTGCCTTGAGTGCTTCAAGTAGTGTGTGCCCGTCTGTTGTGTGACTCTGGTAACTAGAG
ATCCCTCAGACCCTTTTAGTCAGTGTGGAAAATCTCTAGCAGTGGCGCCCGAACAGGGACTTGAAAGCGA
AAGGGAAACCAGAGGAGCTCTCTCGACGCAGGACTCGGCTTGCTGAAGCGCGCACGGCAAGAGGCGAGGG
GCGGCGACTGGTGAGTACGCCAAAAATTTTGACTAGCGGAGGCTAGAAGGAGAGAGATGGGTGCGAGAGC
GTCAGTATTAAGCGGGGGAGAATTAGATCGCGATGGGAAAAAATTCGGTTAAGGCCAGGGGGAAAGAAAA
AATATAAATTAAAACATATAGTATGGGCAAGCAGGGAGCTAGAACGATTCGCAGTTAATCCTGGCCTGTT
AGAAACATCAGAAGGCTGTAGACAAATACTGGGACAGCTACAACCATCCCTTCAGACAGGATCAGAAGAA
CTTAGATCATTATATAATACAGTAGCAACCCTCTATTGTGTGCATCAAAGGATAGAGATAAAAGACACCA
AGGAAGCTTTAGACAAGATAGAGGAAGAGCAAAACAAAAGTAAGACCACCGCACAGCAAGCGGCCGCTGA
TCTTCAGACCTGGAGGAGGAGATATGAGGGACAATTGGAGAAGTGAATTATATAAATATAAAGTAGTAAA
AATTGAACCATTAGGAGTAGCACCCACCAAGGCAAAGAGAAGAGTGGTGCAGAGAGAAAAAAGAGCAGTG
GGAATAGGAGCTTTGTTCCTTGGGTTCTTGGGAGCAGCAGGAAGCACTATGGGCGCAGCGTCAATGACGC
TGACGGTACAGGCCAGACAATTATTGTCTGGTATAGTGCAGCAGCAGAACAATTTGCTGAGGGCTATTGA
GGCGCAACAGCATCTGTTGCAACTCACAGTCTGGGGCATCAAGCAGCTCCAGGCAAGAATCCTGGCTGTG
GAAAGATACCTAAAGGATCAACAGCTCCTGGGGATTTGGGGTTGCTCTGGAAAACTCATTTGCACCACTG
CTGTGCCTTGGAATGCTAGTTGGAGTAATAAATCTCTGGAACAGATTTGGAATCACACGACCTGGATGGA
GTGGGACAGAGAAATTAACAATTACACAAGCTTAATACACTCCTTAATTGAAGAATCGCAAAACCAGCAA
GAAAAGAATGAACAAGAATTATTGGAATTAGATAAATGGGCAAGTTTGTGGAATTGGTTTAACATAACAA
ATTGGCTGTGGTATATAAAATTATTCATAATGATAGTAGGAGGCTTGGTAGGTTTAAGAATAGTTTTTGC
TGTACTTTCTATAGTGAATAGAGTTAGGCAGGGATATTCACCATTATCGTTTCAGAATCTTGAGACAAAT
GGCAGTATTCATCCACAATTTTAAAAGAAAAGGGGGGATTGGGGGGTACAGTGCAGGGGAAAGAATAGTA
GACATAATAGCAACAGACATACAAACTAAAGAATTACAAAAACAAATTACAAAAATTCAAAATTTTCGGG
TTTATTACAGGGACAGCAGAGATCCACTTTGGCGCCGGCTCGAGGGGGCCCGGGTGCAAAGATGGATAAA
GTTTTAAACAGAGAGGAATCTTTGCAGCTAATGGACCTTCTAGGTCTTGAAAGGAGTGGGAATTGGCTCC
GGTGCCCGTCAGTGGGCAGAGCGCACATCGCCCACAGTCCCCGAGAAGTTGGGGGGAGGGGTCGGCAATT
GATCCGGTGCCTAGAGAAGGTGGCGCGGGGTAAACTGGGAAAGTGATGTCGTGTACTGGCTCCGCCTTTT
TCCCGAGGGTGGGGGAGAACCGTATATAAGTGCAGTAGTCGCCGTGAACGTTCTTTTTCGCAACGGGTTT
GCCGCCAGAACACAGGTAAGTGCCGTGTGTGGTTCCCGCGGGCCTGGCCTCTTTACGGGTTATGGCCCTT
GCGTGCCTTGAATTACTTCCACCTGGCTGCAGTACGTGATTCTTGATCCCGAGCTTCGGGTTGGAAGTGG
GTGGGAGAGTTCGAGGCCTTGCGCTTAAGGAGCCCCTTCGCCTCGTGCTTGAGTTGAGGCCTGGCCTGGG
CGCTGGGGCCGCCGCGTGCGAATCTGGTGGCACCTTCGCGCCTGTCTCGCTGCTTTCGATAAGTCTCTAG
CCATTTAAAATTTTTGATGACCTGCTGCGACGCTTTTTTTCTGGCAAGATAGTCTTGTAAATGCGGGCCA
AGATCTGCACACTGGTATTTCGGTTTTTGGGGCCGCGGGCGGCGACGGGGCCCGTGCGTCCCAGCGCACA
TGTTCGGCGAGGCGGGGCCTGCGAGCGCGGCCACCGAGAATCGGACGGGGGTAGTCTCAAGCTGGCCGGC
CTGCTCTGGTGCCTGGCCTCGCGCCGCCGTGTATCGCCCCGCCCTGGGCGGCAAGGCTGGCCCGGTCGGC
ACCAGTTGCGTGAGCGGAAAGATGGCCGCTTCCCGGCCCTGCTGCAGGGAGCTCAAAATGGAGGACGCGG
CGCTCGGGAGAGCGGGCGGGTGAGTCACCCACACAAAGGAAAAGGGCCTTTCCGTCCTCAGCCGTCGCTT
CATGTGACTCCACGGAGTACCGGGCGCCGTCCAGGCACCTCGATTAGTTCTCGAGCTTTTGGAGTACGTC
GTCTTTAGGTTGGGGGGAGGGGTTTTATGCGATGGAGTTTCCCCACACTGAGTGGGTGGAGACTGAAGTT
AGGCCAGCTTGGCACTTGATGTAATTCTCCTTGGAATTTGCCCTTTTTGAGTTTGGATCTTGGTTCATTC
TCAAGCCTCAGACAGTGGTTCAAAGTTTTTTTCTTCCATTTCAGGTGTCGTGACGTACGGCCACCATGGC
CAAGTTGACCAGTGCCGTTCCGGTGCTCACCGCGCGCGACGTCGCCGGAGCGGTCGAGTTCTGGACCGAC
CGGCTCGGGTTCTCCCGGGACTTCGTGGAGGACGACTTCGCCGGTGTGGTCCGGGACGACGTGACCCTGT
TCATCAGCGCGGTCCAGGACCAGGTGGTGCCGGACAACACCCTGGCCTGGGTGTGGGTGCGCGGCCTGGA
CGAGCTGTACGCCGAGTGGTCGGAGGTCGTGTCCACGAACTTCCGGGACGCCTCCGGGCCGGCCATGACC
GAGATCGGCGAGCAGCCGTGGGGGCGGGAGTTCGCCCTGCGCGACCCGGCCGGCAACTGCGTGCACTTCG
TGGCCGAGGAGCAGGACTGAACGCGTTAAGTCGACAATCAACCTCTGGATTACAAAATTTGTGAAAGATT
GACTGGTATTCTTAACTATGTTGCTCCTTTTACGCTATGTGGATACGCTGCTTTAATGCCTTTGTATCAT
GCTATTGCTTCCCGTATGGCTTTCATTTTCTCCTCCTTGTATAAATCCTGGTTGCTGTCTCTTTATGAGG
AGTTGTGGCCCGTTGTCAGGCAACGTGGCGTGGTGTGCACTGTGTTTGCTGACGCAACCCCCACTGGTTG
GGGCATTGCCACCACCTGTCAGCTCCTTTCCGGGACTTTCGCTTTCCCCCTCCCTATTGCCACGGCGGAA
CTCATCGCCGCCTGCCTTGCCCGCTGCTGGACAGGGGCTCGGCTGTTGGGCACTGACAATTCCGTGGTGT
TGTCGGGGAAATCATCGTCCTTTCCTTGGCTGCTCGCCTGTGTTGCCACCTGGATTCTGCGCGGGACGTC
CTTCTGCTACGTCCCTTCGGCCCTCAATCCAGCGGACCTTCCTTCCCGCGGCCTGCTGCCGGCTCTGCGG
CCTCTTCCGCGTGTTCGCCTTCGCCCTCAGACGAGTCGGATCTCCCTTTGGGCCGCCTCCCCGCGTCGAC
TTTAAGACCAATGACTTACAAGGCAGCTGTAGATCTTAGCCACTTTTTAAAAGAAAAGGGGGGACTGGAA
GGGCTAATTCACTCCCAACGAAGAGAAGATTTCACCATTATCGTTTCAGACCCATTTTTAATACGACTCA
CTATAGGGAAAAAAAGCACCGACTCGGTGCCACTTTTTCAAGTTGATAACGGACTAGCCTTATTTCAACT
TGCTATGCTGTTAGAGACGTACAAAAAAGAGCAAGAAGCTAAAAAAGATTTAAAAATTATTTTTAGCGCA
GTTAATGGAACAGGAACTAAATTTACCCCAAAAATATTACGTGAATCAGGATATAACGTTATTGAGGTTG
AAGAGCATGCATTTGAAGATGAAACATTTAAAAATGTTGTAAATCCAAATCCAGAATTTGATCCTGCATG
AAAAATACCGCTTGAATATGGTATTAAACATGATGCAGATATTATTATTATGAATGACCCAGATGCTGAC
AGATTTGGAATGGCAATAAAACATGATGGTCATTTTGTAAGATTAGATGGAAATCAAACAGGACCAATTT
TAATTGATTGAAAATTATCAAATCTAAAACGCTTAAATAGCATTCCAAAAAATCCGGCTCTATATTCAAG
TTTTGTAACAAGTGATTTGGGTGATAGAATCGCTCATGAAAAATATGGAGTTAATATTGTAAAAACTTTA
ACTGGATTTAAATGAATGGGTAGAGAAATTGCTAAAGAAGAAGATAACGGATTAAATTTTGTTTTTGCTT
ATGAAGAAAGTTATGGATATGTAATTGATGACTCAGCTAGAGATAAAGATGGAATACAAGCTTCTATATT
AATAGCAGAGGCTGCTTGATTTTATAAAAAACAAAATAAAACATTAGTAGACTATTTAGAAGATTTATTT
AAAGAAATGGGTGCATATTACACTTTCACTTTAAACTTGAATTTTAAACCAGAAGAAAAGAAATTAAAAA
TTGAACCATTAATGAAATCATTGAGAGCAACACCCTTAACTCAAATTGCTGGACTTAAAGTTGTTAATGT
TGAAGACTACATCGATGGAATGTATAATATGCCAGGACAAGACTTACTAAAATTTTATTTAGAAGATAAG
TCATGATTTGCTGTTCGCCCAAGTGGAACTGAACCTAAACTAAAAATTTATTTTATAGGTGTTGGTGAAT
CTGTTCAAAACGCTAAAGTTAAAGTAGACGAAATTATTAAAGAATTAAAATTAAAAATGAATATATAGGA
GAAAAAATGAAACTAAACAAATATATAGATCACACATTATTAAAACAAGATGCTACGAAAGCTGAAATTA
AACAATTATGTGATGAAGCAATTGAATTTGATTTTGCAACAGTTTGTGTTAATTCATATTGAACAAGCTA
TTGTAAAGAATTATTAAAAGGCACAAATGTAGGAATAACAAATGTTGTAGGTTTTCCTCTAGGTGCATGC
ACAACAGCTACAAAAGCATTCGAAGTTTCTGAAGCAATTAAAGATGGTGCAACAGAAATTGATATGGTAT
TAAATATTGGTGCATTAAAAGACAAAAATTATGAATTAGTTTTAGAAGACATGAAAGCTGTAAAAAAAGC
AGCTGGATCACATGTTGTTAAATGTATTATGGAAAATTGTTTATTAACAAAAGAAGAAATCATGAAAGCT
TGTGAAATAGCTGTTGAAGCTGGATTAGAATTTGTTAAAACATCAACAGGATTTTCAAAATCAGGTGCAA
CATTTGAAGATGTTAAACTAATGAAGTCAGTTGTTAAAGACAATGCTTTAGTTAAAGCAGCTGGTGGAGT
TAGAACATTTGAAGATGCTCAAAAAATGATTGAAGCAGGAGCTGACCGCTTAGGAACAAGTGGTGGAGTA
GCTATTATTAAAGGTGAAGAAAACAACGCGAGTTACTAAAACTAGCGTTTTTTTATTTTGCTCATTTTTA
TTAAAAGTTTGCAAAAAGGAACATAAAAATTCTAATTATTGATACTAAAGTTATTAAAAAGAAGATTTTG
GTTGATTTTATAAAGGTCATAGAATATAATATTTTAGCATGTGTATTTTGTGTGCTCATTTACAACCGTC
TCTGCATTGGCCGGGAATCGAACCCGGGCCTCCCGCGTGGCAGGCGAGAATTCTACCACTGAACCACCAA
TGCCGGTGTTTCGTCCTTTCCACAAGATATATAAAGCCAAGAAATCGAAATACTTTCAAGTTACGGTAAG
CATATGATAGTCCATTTTAAAACATAATTTTAAAACTGCAAACTACCCAAGAAATTATTACTTTCTACGT
CACGTATTTTGTACTAATATCTTTGTGTTTACAGTCAAATTAATTCTAATTATCTCTCTAACAGCCTTGT
ATCGTATATGCAAATATGAAGGAATCATGGGAAATAGGCCCTCAAGCTTGGCGTAACTAGATCTTGAGAC
ACTGCTTTTTGCTTGTACTGGGTCTCTCTGGTTAGACCAGATCTGAGCCTGGGAGCTCTCTGGCTAACTA
GGGAACCCACTGCTTAAGCCTCAATAAAGCTTGCCTTGAGTGCTTCAAGTAGTGTGTGCCCGTCTGTTGT
GTGACTCTGGTAACTAGAGATCCCTCAGACCCTTTTAGTCAGTGTGGAAAATCTCTAGCAGTACGTATAG
TAGTTCATGTCATCTTATTATTCAGTATTTATAACTTGCAAAGAAATGAATATCAGAGAGTGAGAGGAAC
TTGTTTATTGCAGCTTATAATGGTTACAAATAAAGCAATAGCATCACAAATTTCACAAATAAAGCATTTT
TTTCACTGCATTCTAGTTGTGGTTTGTCCAAACTCATCAATGTATCTTATCATGTCTGGCTCTAGCTATC
CCGCCCCTAACTCCGCCCATCCCGCCCCTAACTCCGCCCAGTTCCGCCCATTCTCCGCCCCATGGCTGAC
TAATTTTTTTTATTTATGCAGAGGCCGAGGCCGCCTCGGCCTCTGAGCTATTCCAGAAGTAGTGAGGAGG
CTTTTTTGGAGGCCTAGGGACGTACCCAATTCGCCCTATAGTGAGTCGTATTACGCGCGCTCACTGGCCG
TCGTTTTACAACGTCGTGACTGGGAAAACCCTGGCGTTACCCAACTTAATCGCCTTGCAGCACATCCCCC
TTTCGCCAGCTGGCGTAATAGCGAAGAGGCCCGCACCGATCGCCCTTCCCAACAGTTGCGCAGCCTGAAT
GGCGAATGGG
[124 nt withheld, positions 7151-7274]
C
[91 nt withheld, positions 7276-7366]
A
[49 nt withheld, positions 7368-7416]
CCTTTGACGTTGGAGTCCACGTTCTTT
[37 nt withheld, positions 7444-7480]
ACCCTATCTCGGTCTATTCTTTTGATTTATAAGGGATTTTGCCGATTTCGGCCTATTGGTTAAAAAATGA
GCTGATTTAACAAAAATTTAACGCGAATTTTAACAAAATATTAACGCTTACAATTTAGGTGGCACTTTTC
GGGGAAATGTGCGCGGAACCCCTATTTGTTTATTTTTCTAAATACATTCAAATATGTATCCGCTCATGAG
ACAATAACCCTGATAAATGCTTCAATAATATTGAAAAAGGAAGAGTATGAGTATTCAACATTTCCGTGTC
GCCCTTATTCCCTTTTTTGCGGCATTTTGCCTTCCTGTTTTTGCTCACCCAGAAACGCTGGTGAAAGTAA
AAGATGCTGAAGATCAGTTGGGTGCACGAGTGGGTTACATCGAACTGGATCTCAACAGCGGTAAGATCCT
TGAGAGTTTTCGCCCCGAAGAACGTTTTCCAATGATGAGCACTTTTAAAGTTCTGCTATGTGGCGCGGTA
TTATCCCGTATTGACGCCGGGCAAGAGCAACTCGGTCGCCGCATACACTATTCTCAGAATGACTTGGTTG
AGTACTCACCAGTCACAGAAAAGCATCTTACGGATGGCATGACAGTAAGAGAATTATGCAGTGCTGCCAT
AACCATGAGTGATAACACTGCGGCCAACTTACTTCTGACAACGATCGGAGGACCGAAGGAGCTAACCGCT
TTTTTGCACAACATGGGGGATCATGTAACTCGCCTTGATCGTTGGGAACCGGAGCTGAATGAAGCCATAC
CAAACGACGAGCGTGACACCACGATGCCTGTAGCAATGGCAACAACGTTGCGCAAACTATTAACTGGCGA
ACTACTTACTCTAGCTTCCCGGCAACAATTAATAGACTGGATGGAGGCGGATAAAGTTGCAGGACCACTT
CTGCGCTCGGCCCTTCCGGCTGGCTGGTTTATTGCTGATAAATCTGGAGCCGGTGAGCGTGGGTCTCGCG
GTATCATTGCAGCACTGGGGCCAGATGGTAAGCCCTCCCGTATCGTAGTTATCTACACGACGGGGAGTCA
GGCAACTATGGATGAACGAAATAGACAGATCGCTGAGATAGGTGCCTCACTGATTAAGCATTGGTAACTG
TCAGACCAAGTTTACTCATATATACTTTAGATTGATTTAAAACTTCATTTTTAATTTAAAAGGATCTAGG
TGAAGATCCTTTTTGATAATCTCATGACCAAAATCCCTTAACGTGAGTTTTCGTTCCACTGAGCGTCAGA
CCCCGTAGAAAAGATCAAAGGATCTTCTTGAGATCCTTTTTTTCTGCGCGTAATCTGCTGCTTGCAAACA
AAAAAACCACCGCTACCAGCGGTGGTTTGTTTGCCGGATCAAGAGCTACCAACTCTTTTTCCGAAGGTAA
CTGGCTTCAGCAGAGCGCAGATACCAAATACTGTTCTTCTAGTGTAGCCGTAGTTAGGCCACCACTTCAA
GAACTCTGTAGCACCGCCTACATACCTCGCTCTGCTAATCCTGTTACCAGTGGCTGCTGCCAGTGGCGAT
AAGTCGTGTCTTACCGGGTTGGACTCAAGACGATAGTTACCGGATAAGGCGCAGCGGTCGGGCTGAACGG
GGGGTTCGTGCACACAGCCCAGCTTGGAGCGAACGACCTACACCGAACTGAGATACCTACAGCGTGAGCT
ATGAGAAAGCGCCACGCTTCCCGAAGGGAGAAAGGCGGACAGGTATCCGGTAAGCGGCAGGGTCGGAACA
GGAGAGCGCACGAGGGAGCTTCCAGGGGGAAACGCCTGGTATCTTTATAGTCCTGTCGGGTTTCGCCACC
TCTGACTTGAGCGTCGATTTTTGTGATGCTCGTCAGGGGGGCGGAGCCTATGGAAAAACGCCAGCAACGC
GGCCTTTTTACGGTTCCTGGCCTTTTGCTGGCCTTTTGCTCACATGTTCTTTCCTGCGTTATCCCCTGAT
TCTGTGGATAACCGTATTACCGCCTTTGAGTGAGCTGATACCGCTCGCCGCAGCCGAACGACCGAGCGCA
GCGAGTCAGTGAGCGAGGAAGCGGAAGAGCGCCCAATACGCAAACCGCCTCTCCCCGCGCGTTGGCCGAT
TCATTAATGCAGCTGGCACGACAGGTTTCCCGACTGGAAAGCGGGCAGTGAGCGCAACGCAATTAATGTG
AGTTAGCTCACTCATTAGGCACCCCAGGCTTTACACTTTATGCTTCCGGCTCGTATGTTGTGTGGAATTG
TGAGCGGATAACAATTTCACACAGGAAACAGCTATGACCATGATTACGCCAAGCGCGCAATTAACCCTCA
CTAAAGGGAACAAAAGCTGGAGCTGCAAGCTTAAGACATTGATTATTGACTAGTTATTAATAGTAATCAA
TTACGGGGTCATTAGTTCATAGCCCATATATGGAGTTCCGCGTTACATAACTTACGGTAAATGGCCCGCC
TGGCTGACCGCCCAACGACCCCCGCCCATTGACGTCAATAATGACGTATGTTCCCATAGTAACGCCAATA
GGGACTTTCCATTGACGTCAATGGGTGGAGTATTTACGGTAAACTGCCCACTTGGCAGTACATCAAGTGT
ATCATATGCCAAGTACGCCCCCTATTGACGTCAATGACGGTAAATGGCCCGCCTGGCATTATGCCCAGTA
CATGACCTTATGGGACTTTCCTACTTGGCAGTACATCTACGTATTAGTCATCGCTATTACCATGGTGATG
CGGTTTTGGCAGTACATCAATGGGCGTGGATAGCGGTTTGACTCACGGGGATTTCCAAGTCTCCACCCCA
TTGACGTCAATGGGAGTTTGTTTTGGCACCAAAATCAACGGGACTTTCCAAAATGTCGTAACAACTCCGC
CCCATTGACGCAAATGGGCGGTAGGCGTGTACGGTGGGAGGTCTATATAAGCAGCGCGTTTTGCCTGTAC
T
Features (pLannotate 1.2.2; 32 found; start..end, strand, type, name):
      1..181     +  LTR            5' LTR (truncated): truncated 5' long terminal repeat (LTR) from HIV-1
    228..353     +  misc_feature   HIV-1 Ψ: packaging signal of human immunodeficiency virus type 1
    337..700     +  CDS            HIV-1 gag (fragment): gag protein from human immunodeficiency virus 1; gag
    846..1079    +  misc_feature   RRE: The Rev response element (RRE) of HIV-1 allows for Rev-dependent mRNA export from the nucleus to the cytoplasm.
   1489..1606    +  misc_feature   cPPT/CTS: central polypurine tract and central termination sequence of HIV-1
   1672..1738    +  CDS            small t antigen (fragment): SV40 (simian virus 40) small t antigen
   1764..1975    +  promoter       EF-1α core promoter: core promoter for human elongation factor EF-1α
   1976..2914    +  intron         EF-1α intron A: intron upstream of the start codon of human EF-1α
   2936..3310    +  CDS            BleoR: antibiotic-binding protein; Sh ble from Streptoalloteichus hindustanus; confers resistance to bleomycin, phleomycin, and Zeocin™
   3326..3914    +  misc_feature   WPRE: woodchuck hepatitis virus posttranscriptional regulatory element
   3910..4020    +  CDS            nef (fragment): NEF_HV1LA - Experimental evidence at protein level: Swiss-Prot protein existence level 1. Extracellular Nef protein targets CD4(+) T-lymphocytes for apoptosis by interacting with CXCR4 surface receptors. From Human immunodeficiency virus type 1 group M subtype B (isolate Lai) (HIV-1).
   4049..4067    +  promoter       T7 promoter: promoter for bacteriophage T7 RNA polymerase
   4076..4142    -  misc_RNA       tracrRNA (fragment): trans-activating CRISPR RNA for the Streptococcus pyogenes CRISPR/Cas9 system
   5187..5846    +  CDS            deoC1: DEOC1_STAAN - Also known as dra. Experimental evidence at protein level: Swiss-Prot protein existence level 1. Catalyzes a reversible aldol reaction between acetaldehyde and D-glyceraldehyde 3-phosphate to generate 2-deoxy-D-ribose 5- phosphate. From Staphylococcus aureus (strain N315).
   6022..6092    -  ncRNA          tRNA: Accession: RF00005 - tRNA
   6103..6343    -  promoter       U6 promoter: RNA polymerase III promoter for human U6 snRNA
   6390..6570    +  LTR            5' LTR (truncated): truncated 5' long terminal repeat (LTR) from HIV-1
   6648..6769    +  polyA_signal   SV40 poly(A) signal: SV40 polyadenylation signal
   6809..6944    +  rep_origin     SV40 ori: SV40 origin of replication
   6965..6983    -  promoter       T7 promoter: promoter for bacteriophage T7 RNA polymerase
   6991..7146    +  CDS            lacZα (fragment): LacZα fragment of β-galactosidase; lacZ fragment
   7151..7579    +  rep_origin     f1 ori (sequence partly withheld): f1 bacteriophage origin of replication; arrow indicates direction of (+) strand synthesis
   7632..7736    +  promoter       AmpR promoter: bla
   7737..8597    +  CDS            AmpR: β-lactamase; bla; confers resistance to ampicillin, carbenicillin, and related antibiotics
   8768..9356    +  rep_origin     ori: high-copy-number ColE1/pMB1/pBR322/pUC origin of replication
   9539..9631    +  CDS            lacI (fragment): lac repressor; lacI; The lac repressor binds to the lac operator to inhibit transcription in E. coli. This inhibition can be relieved by adding lactose or isopropyl-β-D-thiogalactopyranoside (IPTG).
   9644..9665    +  protein_bind   CAP binding site: CAP binding activates transcription in the presence of cAMP. E. coli catabolite activator protein
   9680..9710    +  promoter       lac promoter: promoter for the E. coli lac operon
   9718..9734    +  protein_bind   lac operator: The lac repressor binds to the lac operator to inhibit transcription in E. coli. This inhibition can be relieved by adding lactose or isopropyl-β-D-thiogalactopyranoside (IPTG). lac repressor encoded by lacI
   9779..9797    +  promoter       T3 promoter: promoter for bacteriophage T3 RNA polymerase
   9825..10204   +  enhancer       CMV enhancer: human cytomegalovirus immediate early enhancer
  10205..10404   +  promoter       CMV promoter: human cytomegalovirus (CMV) immediate early promoter
