[The description below was written by a language model from this plasmid's Addgene catalogue record and pLannotate feature annotations shown in this document.]
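Description:
CROPseq-multi-v2-Zeo-BsmBI_entry (pRW1500) is an empty lentiviral CRISPR entry vector for cloning one or more sgRNAs into the CROPseq-multi-v2 architecture. It derives from CROPseq-multi-Puro (pRW1441) and carries Zeocin rather than puromycin selection for mammalian cells. In bacteria it is maintained as a high-copy plasmid through a ColE1/pUC-type origin with ampicillin resistance; an f1 origin and lac/T3/T7 remnants of the cloning backbone are also annotated. A CMV enhancer/promoter lies upstream of the truncated HIV-1 5' LTR and so is positioned to drive genomic RNA production. It is followed by the Ψ packaging signal, a gag fragment, RRE and cPPT/CTS, as expected for a Rev-dependent lentiviral transfer vector.

The Pol II cassette consists of the EF-1α core promoter with intron A driving BleoR (Sh ble), followed by WPRE. Downstream, in the 3' LTR region, the guide cassette sits in reverse orientation: a human U6 promoter, a tRNA element and a Cas9 tracrRNA scaffold fragment. A roughly 2 kb segment lies between the tRNA and the scaffold. It includes a bacterial deoC1 match and is most likely a stuffer replaced during cloning, which the construct name indicates uses BsmBI, although the record does not label it as such. Placing the cassette in the 3' LTR follows the CROP-seq principle: the cassette is copied during reverse transcription, and the guide sequence is also carried on the polyadenylated Pol II transcript, where it can be read out. The tRNA presumably allows processing of multiplexed guides. The v2 modification adds a T7 promoter within the 3' LTR, adjacent to the scaffold, making the construct compatible with detection by T7 in vitro transcription. The vector is intended for multiplexed perturbation and decoding in pooled CRISPR screens.
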