Addgene plasmid #225753: CROPseq-multi-v2-Zeo-BsmBI_entry (pRW1500)
Purpose: (Empty Backbone) Entry vector to clone sgRNA(s) into the CROPseq-multi-v2 construct with Zeocin resistance; v2 is compatible with T7 in vitro transcription detection
Depositing lab: Paul Blainey. Depositing organization: Broad Institute. Publication: CROPseq-multi: a versatile solution for multiplexed perturbation and decoding in pooled CRISPR screens. Walton RT, Qin Y, Blainey PC. bioRxiv [Preprint]. 2024 Mar 17:2024.03.17.585235. doi: 10.1101/2024.03.17.585235. PubMed 38558968.
Backbone
  Vector backbone: CROPseq-multi-Puro (pRW1441)
  Modifications to backbone: a T7 promoter is encoded within the 3' LTR
  Vector type: Mammalian Expression, Lentiviral, CRISPR
  Selectable markers: Zeocin
Growth in bacteria
  Bacterial resistance: Ampicillin, 100 μg/mL
  Growth temperature: 30°C
  Growth strain: NEB Stable
  Copy number: High Copy
Gene/Insert
  Cloning method: Restriction Enzyme
  Sequencing primers: 5′ GGGCTAATTCACTCCCAACGAAG
Terms and licenses: Academic/Nonprofit Terms; Industry Terms: Not Available to Industry
Depositor comments: Please visit https://www.biorxiv.org/content/10.1101/2024.03.17.585235 for bioRxiv preprint.
How to cite: CROPseq-multi-v2-Zeo-BsmBI_entry (pRW1500) was a gift from Paul Blainey (Addgene plasmid # 225753 ; http://n2t.net/addgene:225753 ; RRID:Addgene_225753)
